Addgene plasmid #173596: Lenti-sgGata3#2/Cre
Purpose: Expresses a Gata3-targeting gRNA and Cre-recombinase
Depositing lab: Charles Swanton. Depositing organization: University College London. Publication: A functional taxonomy of tumor suppression in oncogenic KRAS-driven lung cancer. Cai H, Chew SK, Li C, Tsai MK, Andrejka L, Murray CW, Hughes NW, Shuldiner EG, Ashkin EL, Tang R, Hung KL, Chen LC, Lee SYC, Yousefi M, Lin WY, Kunder CA, Cong L, McFarland CD, Petrov DA, Swanton C, Winslow MM. Cancer Discov. 2021 Feb 19. pii: 2159-8290.CD-20-1325. doi: 10.1158/2159-8290.CD-20-1325. PubMed 33608386.
Backbone
  Vector backbone: pLL3.3
  Vector type: Lentiviral, Cre/Lox, CRISPR
Growth in bacteria
  Bacterial resistance: Ampicillin, 100 μg/mL
  Growth temperature: 37°C
  Growth strain: NEB Stable
  Copy number: High Copy
Gene/Insert
  Gene/Insert name: gRNA targeting Gata3
  gRNA/shRNA sequence: AGGTATCCTCCGACCCACCA
  Species: M. musculus (mouse)
  Entrez Gene: Gata3 (a.k.a. Gata-3, jal)
  Cloning method: Restriction Enzyme; 5′ cloning site unknown (unknown if destroyed); 3′ cloning site unknown (unknown if destroyed)
Terms and licenses: Academic/Nonprofit Terms; Industry Terms: Not Available to Industry
How to cite: Lenti-sgGata3#2/Cre was a gift from Charles Swanton (Addgene plasmid # 173596 ; http://n2t.net/addgene:173596 ; RRID:Addgene_173596)
