[The description below was written by a language model from this plasmid's Addgene catalogue record and pLannotate feature annotations shown in this document.]
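Description:
Lenti-sgGata3#2/Cre is a 7,760-nt HIV-1-based lentiviral transfer plasmid built on the pLL3.3 backbone that delivers a CRISPR guide RNA and Cre recombinase from a single provirus. In bacteria it is maintained through a high-copy ColE1/pUC-type origin and selected with ampicillin via the β-lactamase gene. A CMV enhancer/promoter sits upstream of a truncated 5' LTR, so genomic RNA can be transcribed in packaging cells. This is followed by the Ψ packaging signal with an adjoining gag fragment, the Rev response element for nuclear export of the unspliced RNA, and the cPPT/CTS element that aids nuclear import of the reverse-transcribed genome. A second truncated LTR, preceded by a nef-derived fragment, closes the viral unit. No packaging or envelope genes are annotated, so these would have to be supplied in trans.

The payload consists of two independent expression units. A human U6 RNA polymerase III promoter drives a guide targeting mouse Gata3 fused to the Streptococcus pyogenes Cas9 gRNA scaffold. Downstream, the mouse PGK promoter drives Cre, with a WPRE following the coding sequence to enhance transcript stability and expression. The plasmid encodes no Cas9, so editing depends on Cas9 provided by the recipient cells or animal. The stated purpose is co-expression of the Gata3 guide and Cre, and the associated publication concerns functional analysis of tumor suppressors in oncogenic KRAS-driven lung cancer. This fits a design in which Cre recombines loxP-controlled alleles in transduced cells while the guide disrupts Gata3 in those same cells, although the record does not specify the alleles or delivery route. The "#2" in the name suggests it is one of several Gata3 guides in the set.
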