Features (pLannotate 1.2.2; 21 found; start..end, strand, type, name):
     77..129     -  misc_feature   bom (fragment): basis of mobility region from pBR322
    284..663     +  enhancer       CMV enhancer: human cytomegalovirus immediate early enhancer
    664..863     +  promoter       CMV promoter: human cytomegalovirus (CMV) immediate early promoter
    881..1061    +  LTR            5' LTR (truncated): truncated 5' long terminal repeat (LTR) from HIV-1
   1108..1233    +  misc_feature   HIV-1 Ψ: packaging signal of human immunodeficiency virus type 1
   1217..1555    +  CDS            HIV-1 gag (fragment): gag protein from human immunodeficiency virus 1; gag
   1730..1963    +  misc_feature   RRE: The Rev response element (RRE) of HIV-1 allows for Rev-dependent mRNA export from the nucleus to the cytoplasm.
   2340..2440    +  CDS            Rev (fragment): human immunodeficiency virus 1 (HIV-1) Rev protein; rev; enhances nuclear export of unspliced and incompletely spliced viral mRNAs
   2490..2607    +  misc_feature   cPPT/CTS: central polypurine tract and central termination sequence of HIV-1
   2689..2929    +  promoter       U6 promoter: RNA polymerase III promoter for human U6 snRNA
   2959..3034    +  misc_RNA       gRNA scaffold: guide RNA scaffold for the Streptococcus pyogenes CRISPR/Cas9 system
   3087..3579    +  promoter       PGK promoter: mouse phosphoglycerate kinase 1 promoter
   3609..4639    +  CDS            Cre (fragment): site-specific recombinase Cre is a site-specific recombinase from bacteriophage P1. Recombination occurs at loxP sequences.
   4672..4695    +  misc_feature   MCS (fragment): pBluescript multiple cloning site
   4695..5283    +  misc_feature   WPRE: woodchuck hepatitis virus posttranscriptional regulatory element
   5284..5303    +  misc_feature   MCS (fragment): pBluescript multiple cloning site
   5305..5805    +  CDS            nef (fragment): NEF_HV1LA - Experimental evidence at protein level: Swiss-Prot protein existence level 1. Extracellular Nef protein targets CD4(+) T-lymphocytes for apoptosis by interacting with CXCR4 surface receptors. From Human immunodeficiency virus type 1 group M subtype B (isolate Lai) (HIV-1).
   5812..5992    +  LTR            5' LTR (truncated): truncated 5' long terminal repeat (LTR) from HIV-1
   6054..6642    -  rep_origin     ori: high-copy-number ColE1/pMB1/pBR322/pUC origin of replication
   6813..7673    -  CDS            AmpR: β-lactamase; bla; confers resistance to ampicillin, carbenicillin, and related antibiotics
   7674..18      -  promoter       AmpR promoter (across the origin): bla
>Addgene plasmid #173596 | Lenti-sgGata3#2/Cre | addgene full sequence | sequence record 363646 | Addgene NGS Result
ACAAATAGGGGTTCCGCGCACATTTCCCCGAAAAGTGCCACCTGACGTCGACGGATCGGGAGATCTCCCG
ATCCCCTATGGTGCACTCTCAGTACAATCTGCTCTGATGCCGCATAGTTAAGCCAGTATCTGCTCCCTGC
TTGTGTGTTGGAGGTCGCTGAGTAGTGCGCGAGCAAAATTTAAGCTACAACAAGGCAAGGCTTGACCGAC
AATTGCATGAAGAATCTGCTTAGGGTTAGGCGTTTTGCGCTGCTTCGCGATGTACGGGCCAGATATACGC
GTTGACATTGATTATTGACTAGTTATTAATAGTAATCAATTACGGGGTCATTAGTTCATAGCCCATATAT
GGAGTTCCGCGTTACATAACTTACGGTAAATGGCCCGCCTGGCTGACCGCCCAACGACCCCCGCCCATTG
ACGTCAATAATGACGTATGTTCCCATAGTAACGCCAATAGGGACTTTCCATTGACGTCAATGGGTGGAGT
ATTTACGGTAAACTGCCCACTTGGCAGTACATCAAGTGTATCATATGCCAAGTACGCCCCCTATTGACGT
CAATGACGGTAAATGGCCCGCCTGGCATTATGCCCAGTACATGACCTTATGGGACTTTCCTACTTGGCAG
TACATCTACGTATTAGTCATCGCTATTACCATGGTGATGCGGTTTTGGCAGTACATCAATGGGCGTGGAT
AGCGGTTTGACTCACGGGGATTTCCAAGTCTCCACCCCATTGACGTCAATGGGAGTTTGTTTTGGCACCA
AAATCAACGGGACTTTCCAAAATGTCGTAACAACTCCGCCCCATTGACGCAAATGGGCGGTAGGCGTGTA
CGGTGGGAGGTCTATATAAGCAGCGCGTTTTGCCTGTACTGGGTCTCTCTGGTTAGACCAGATCTGAGCC
TGGGAGCTCTCTGGCTAACTAGGGAACCCACTGCTTAAGCCTCAATAAAGCTTGCCTTGAGTGCTTCAAG
TAGTGTGTGCCCGTCTGTTGTGTGACTCTGGTAACTAGAGATCCCTCAGACCCTTTTAGTCAGTGTGGAA
AATCTCTAGCAGTGGCGCCCGAACAGGGACTTGAAAGCGAAAGGGAAACCAGAGGAGCTCTCTCGACGCA
GGACTCGGCTTGCTGAAGCGCGCACGGCAAGAGGCGAGGGGCGGCGACTGGTGAGTACGCCAAAAATTTT
GACTAGCGGAGGCTAGAAGGAGAGAGATGGGTGCGAGAGCGTCAGTATTAAGCGGGGGAGAATTAGATCG
CGATGGGAAAAAATTCGGTTAAGGCCAGGGGGAAAGAAAAAATATAAATTAAAACATATAGTATGGGCAA
GCAGGGAGCTAGAACGATTCGCAGTTAATCCTGGCCTGTTAGAAACATCAGAAGGCTGTAGACAAATACT
GGGACAGCTACAACCATCCCTTCAGACAGGATCAGAAGAACTTAGATCATTATATAATACAGTAGCAACC
CTCTATTGTGTGCATCAAAGGATAGAGATAAAAGACACCAAGGAAGCTTTAGACAAGATAGAGGAAGAGC
AAAACAAAAGTAAGACCACCGCACAGCAAGCGGCCGGCCGCTGATCTTCAGACCTGGAGGAGGAGATATG
AGGGACAATTGGAGAAGTGAATTATATAAATATAAAGTAGTAAAAATTGAACCATTAGGAGTAGCACCCA
CCAAGGCAAAGAGAAGAGTGGTGCAGAGAGAAAAAAGAGCAGTGGGAATAGGAGCTTTGTTCCTTGGGTT
CTTGGGAGCAGCAGGAAGCACTATGGGCGCAGCGTCAATGACGCTGACGGTACAGGCCAGACAATTATTG
TCTGGTATAGTGCAGCAGCAGAACAATTTGCTGAGGGCTATTGAGGCGCAACAGCATCTGTTGCAACTCA
CAGTCTGGGGCATCAAGCAGCTCCAGGCAAGAATCCTGGCTGTGGAAAGATACCTAAAGGATCAACAGCT
CCTGGGGATTTGGGGTTGCTCTGGAAAACTCATTTGCACCACTGCTGTGCCTTGGAATGCTAGTTGGAGT
AATAAATCTCTGGAACAGATTTGGAATCACACGACCTGGATGGAGTGGGACAGAGAAATTAACAATTACA
CAAGCTTAATACACTCCTTAATTGAAGAATCGCAAAACCAGCAAGAAAAGAATGAACAAGAATTATTGGA
ATTAGATAAATGGGCAAGTTTGTGGAATTGGTTTAACATAACAAATTGGCTGTGGTATATAAAATTATTC
ATAATGATAGTAGGAGGCTTGGTAGGTTTAAGAATAGTTTTTGCTGTACTTTCTATAGTGAATAGAGTTA
GGCAGGGATATTCACCATTATCGTTTCAGACCCACCTCCCAACCCCGAGGGGACCCGACAGGCCCGAAGG
AATAGAAGAAGAAGGTGGAGAGAGAGACAGAGACAGATCCATTCGATTAGTGAACGGATCGGCACTGCGT
GCGCCAATTCTGCAGACAAATGGCAGTATTCATCCACAATTTTAAAAGAAAAGGGGGGATTGGGGGGTAC
AGTGCAGGGGAAAGAATAGTAGACATAATAGCAACAGACATACAAACTAAAGAATTACAAAAACAAATTA
CAAAAATTCAAAATTTTCGGGTTTATTACAGGGACAGCAGAGATCCAGTTTGGTTAGTACCGGGCCCGCT
CTAGCCCTGCAGGAACTGTTTAAACTGTGAGGGCCTATTTCCCATGATTCCTTCATATTTGCATATACGA
TACAAGGCTGTTAGAGAGATAATTGGAATTAATTTGACTGTAAACACAAAGATATTAGTACAAAATACGT
GACGTAGAAAGTAATAATTTCTTGGGTAGTTTGCAGTTTTAAAATTATGTTTTAAAATGGACTATCATAT
GCTTACCGTAACTTGAAAGTATTTCGATTTCTTGGCTTTATATATCTTGTGGAAAGGACCAAACACCGAG
GTATCCTCCGACCCACCAGTTTTAGAGCTAGAAATAGCAAGTTAAAATAAGGCTAGTCCGTTATCAACTT
GAAAAAGTGGCACCGAGTCGGTGCTTTTTTGTTTGGCGCGCCTATGGCTTAATTAACATGGCGGCCGCAT
TCTACCGGGTAGGGGAGGCGCTTTTCCCAAGGCAGTCTGGAGCATGCGCTTTAGCAGCCCCGCTGGGCAC
TTGGCGCTACACAAGTGGCCTCTGGCCTCGCACACATTCCACATCCACCGGTAGGCGCCAACCGGCTCCG
TTCTTTGGTGGCCCCTTCGCGCCACCTTCTACTCCTCCCCTAGTCAGGAAGTTCCCCCCCGCCCCGCAGC
TCGCGTCGTGCAGGACGTGACAAATGGAAGTAGCACGTCTCACTAGTCTCGTGCAGATGGACAGCACCGC
TGAGCAATGGAAGCGGGTAGGCCTTTGGGGCAGCGGCCAATAGCAGCTTTGCTCCTTCGCTTTCTGGGCT
CAGAGGCTGGGAAGGGGTGGGTCCGGGGGCGGGCTCAGGGGCGGGCTCAGGGGCGGGGCGGGCGCCCGAA
GGTCCTCCGGAGGCCCGGCATTCTGCACGCTTCAAAAGCGCACGTCTGCCGCGCTGTTCTCCTCTTCCTC
ATCTCCGGGACCCGGGATGCCCAAGAAGAAGAGGAAGGTGTCCAATTTACTGACCGTACACCAAAATTTG
CCTGCATTACCGGTCGATGCAACGAGTGATGAGGTTCGCAAGAACCTGATGGACATGTTCAGGGATCGCC
AGGCGTTTTCTGAGCATACCTGGAAAATGCTTCTGTCCGTTTGCCGGTCGTGGGCGGCATGGTGCAAGTT
GAATAACCGGAAATGGTTTCCCGCAGAACCTGAAGATGTTCGCGATTATCTTCTATATCTTCAGGCGCGC
GGTCTGGCAGTAAAAACTATCCAGCAACATTTGGGCCAGCTAAACATGCTTCATCGTCGGTCCGGGCTGC
CACGACCAAGTGACAGCAATGCTGTTTCACTGGTTATGCGGCGGATCCGAAAAGAAAACGTTGATGCCGG
TGAACGTGCAAAACAGGCTCTAGCGTTCGAACGCACTGATTTCGACCAGGTTCGTTCACTCATGGAAAAT
AGCGATCGCTGCCAGGATATACGTAATCTGGCATTTCTGGGGATTGCTTATAACACCCTGTTACGTATAG
CCGAAATTGCCAGGATCAGGGTTAAAGATATCTCACGTACTGACGGTGGGAGAATGTTAATCCATATTGG
CAGAACGAAAACGCTGGTTAGCACCGCAGGTGTAGAGAAGGCACTTAGCCTGGGGGTAACTAAACTGGTC
GAGCGATGGATTTCCGTCTCTGGTGTAGCTGATGATCCGAATAACTACCTGTTTTGCCGGGTCAGAAAAA
ATGGTGTTGCCGCGCCATCTGCCACCAGCCAGCTATCAACTCGCGCCCTGGAAGGGATTTTTGAAGCAAC
TCATCGATTGATTTACGGCGCTAAGGATGACTCTGGTCAGAGATACCTGGCCTGGTCTGGACACAGTGCC
CGTGTCGGAGCCGCGCGAGATATGGCCCGCGCTGGAGTTTCAATACCGGAGATCATGCAAGCTGGTGGCT
GGACCAATGTAAATATTGTCATGAACTATATCCGTAACCTGGATAGTGAAACAGGGGCAATGGTGCGCCT
GCTGGAAGATGGCGATTAGCCATGTTTAAGGGTTCCGGTTCCACTAGGTACAATTCGATATCAAGCTTAT
CGATAATCAACCTCTGGATTACAAAATTTGTGAAAGATTGACTGGTATTCTTAACTATGTTGCTCCTTTT
ACGCTATGTGGATACGCTGCTTTAATGCCTTTGTATCATGCTATTGCTTCCCGTATGGCTTTCATTTTCT
CCTCCTTGTATAAATCCTGGTTGCTGTCTCTTTATGAGGAGTTGTGGCCCGTTGTCAGGCAACGTGGCGT
GGTGTGCACTGTGTTTGCTGACGCAACCCCCACTGGTTGGGGCATTGCCACCACCTGTCAGCTCCTTTCC
GGGACTTTCGCTTTCCCCCTCCCTATTGCCACGGCGGAACTCATCGCCGCCTGCCTTGCCCGCTGCTGGA
CAGGGGCTCGGCTGTTGGGCACTGACAATTCCGTGGTGTTGTCGGGGAAATCATCGTCCTTTCCTTGGCT
GCTCGCCTGTGTTGCCACCTGGATTCTGCGCGGGACGTCCTTCTGCTACGTCCCTTCGGCCCTCAATCCA
GCGGACCTTCCTTCCCGCGGCCTGCTGCCGGCTCTGCGGCCTCTTCCGCGTCTTCGCCTTCGCCCTCAGA
CGAGTCGGATCTCCCTTTGGGCCGCCTCCCCGCATCGATACCGTCGACCTCGATCGAGACCTAGAAAAAC
ATGGAGCAATCACAAGTAGCAATACAGCAGCTACCAATGCTGATTGTGCCTGGCTAGAAGCACAAGAGGA
GGAGGAGGTGGGTTTTCCAGTCACACCTCAGGTACCTTTAAGACCAATGACTTACAAGGCAGCTGTAGAT
CTTAGCCACTTTTTAAAAGAAAAGGGGGGACTGGAAGGGCTAATTCACTCCCAACGAAGACAAGATATCC
TTGATCTGTGGATCTACCACACACAAGGCTACTTCCCTGATTGGCAGAACTACACACCAGGGCCAGGGAT
CAGATATCCACTGACCTTTGGATGGTGCTACAAGCTAGTACCAGTTGAGCAAGAGAAGGTAGAAGAAGCC
AATGAAGGAGAGAACACCCGCTTGTTACACCCTGTGAGCCTGCATGGGATGGATGACCCGGAGAGAGAAG
TATTAGAGTGGAGGTTTGACAGCCGCCTAGCATTTCATCACATGGCCCGAGAGCTGCATCCGGACTGTAC
TGGGTCTCTCTGGTTAGACCAGATCTGAGCCTGGGAGCTCTCTGGCTAACTAGGGAACCCACTGCTTAAG
CCTCAATAAAGCTTGCCTTGAGTGCTTCAAGTAGTGTGTGCCCGTCTGTTGTGTGACTCTGGTAACTAGA
GATCCCTCAGACCCTTTTAGTCAGTGTGGAAAATCTCTAGCAGCATGTGAGCAAAAGGCCAGCAAAAGGC
CAGGAACCGTAAAAAGGCCGCGTTGCTGGCGTTTTTCCATAGGCTCCGCCCCCCTGACGAGCATCACAAA
AATCGACGCTCAAGTCAGAGGTGGCGAAACCCGACAGGACTATAAAGATACCAGGCGTTTCCCCCTGGAA
GCTCCCTCGTGCGCTCTCCTGTTCCGACCCTGCCGCTTACCGGATACCTGTCCGCCTTTCTCCCTTCGGG
AAGCGTGGCGCTTTCTCATAGCTCACGCTGTAGGTATCTCAGTTCGGTGTAGGTCGTTCGCTCCAAGCTG
GGCTGTGTGCACGAACCCCCCGTTCAGCCCGACCGCTGCGCCTTATCCGGTAACTATCGTCTTGAGTCCA
ACCCGGTAAGACACGACTTATCGCCACTGGCAGCAGCCACTGGTAACAGGATTAGCAGAGCGAGGTATGT
AGGCGGTGCTACAGAGTTCTTGAAGTGGTGGCCTAACTACGGCTACACTAGAAGAACAGTATTTGGTATC
TGCGCTCTGCTGAAGCCAGTTACCTTCGGAAAAAGAGTTGGTAGCTCTTGATCCGGCAAACAAACCACCG
CTGGTAGCGGTGGTTTTTTTGTTTGCAAGCAGCAGATTACGCGCAGAAAAAAAGGATCTCAAGAAGATCC
TTTGATCTTTTCTACGGGGTCTGACGCTCAGTGGAACGAAAACTCACGTTAAGGGATTTTGGTCATGAGA
TTATCAAAAAGGATCTTCACCTAGATCCTTTTAAATTAAAAATGAAGTTTTAAATCAATCTAAAGTATAT
ATGAGTAAACTTGGTCTGACAGTTACCAATGCTTAATCAGTGAGGCACCTATCTCAGCGATCTGTCTATT
TCGTTCATCCATAGTTGCCTGACTCCCCGTCGTGTAGATAACTACGATACGGGAGGGCTTACCATCTGGC
CCCAGTGCTGCAATGATACCGCGAGACCCACGCTCACCGGCTCCAGATTTATCAGCAATAAACCAGCCAG
CCGGAAGGGCCGAGCGCAGAAGTGGTCCTGCAACTTTATCCGCCTCCATCCAGTCTATTAATTGTTGCCG
GGAAGCTAGAGTAAGTAGTTCGCCAGTTAATAGTTTGCGCAACGTTGTTGCCATTGCTACAGGCATCGTG
GTGTCACGCTCGTCGTTTGGTATGGCTTCATTCAGCTCCGGTTCCCAACGATCAAGGCGAGTTACATGAT
CCCCCATGTTGTGCAAAAAAGCGGTTAGCTCCTTCGGTCCTCCGATCGTTGTCAGAAGTAAGTTGGCCGC
AGTGTTATCACTCATGGTTATGGCAGCACTGCATAATTCTCTTACTGTCATGCCATCCGTAAGATGCTTT
TCTGTGACTGGTGAGTACTCAACCAAGTCATTCTGAGAATAGTGTATGCGGCGACCGAGTTGCTCTTGCC
CGGCGTCAATACGGGATAATACCGCGCCACATAGCAGAACTTTAAAAGTGCTCATCATTGGAAAACGTTC
TTCGGGGCGAAAACTCTCAAGGATCTTACCGCTGTTGAGATCCAGTTCGATGTAACCCACTCGTGCACCC
AACTGATCTTCAGCATCTTTTACTTTCACCAGCGTTTCTGGGTGAGCAAAAACAGGAAGGCAAAATGCCG
CAAAAAAGGGAATAAGGGCGACACGGAAATGTTGAATACTCATACTCTTCCTTTTTCAATATTATTGAAG
CATTTATCAGGGTTATTGTCTCATGAGCGGATACATATTTGAATGTATTTAGAAAAATAA
